LOCUS       Exported 5423 bp ds-DNA circular SYN 15-JUN-2022
DEFINITION  Localization: Protein Expression Vector , Excitation: 399, Emission:
            456.
ACCESSION   .
VERSION     .
KEYWORDS    mTagBFP2-pBAD
SOURCE      synthetic DNA construct
  ORGANISM  synthetic DNA construct
REFERENCE   1 (bases 1 to 5423)
  AUTHORS   Subach OM, Cranfill PJ, Davidson MW, Verkhusha VV
  TITLE     An enhanced monomeric blue fluorescent protein with the high
            chemical stability of the chromophore.
  JOURNAL   PLoS One. 2011;6(12):e28674. Epub 2011 Dec 8.
  PUBMED    22174863
REFERENCE   2 (bases 1 to 5423)
  AUTHORS   .
  TITLE     Direct Submission
  JOURNAL   Exported Jun 15, 2022 from SnapGene Server 1.1.58
            http://www.snapgene.com
FEATURES             Location/Qualifiers
     source          1..5423
                     /organism="synthetic DNA construct"
                     /mol_type="other DNA"
     primer_bind     80..97
                     /label=L4440
                     /note="L4440 vector, forward primer"
     misc_feature    112..252
                     /label=bom
                     /note="basis of mobility region from pBR322"
     primer_bind     complement(178..197)
                     /label=pRS-marker
                     /note="pRS vectors, use to sequence yeast selectable
                     marker"
     primer_bind     338..360
                     /label=pGEX 3'
                     /note="pGEX vectors, reverse primer"
     primer_bind     498..517
                     /label=pBRrevBam
                     /note="pBR322 vectors, tet region, downstream of BamHI,
                     reverse primer"
     CDS             complement(697..1575)
                     /codon_start=1
                     /gene="araC"
                     /product="L-arabinose regulatory protein"
                     /label=araC
                     /translation="MAEAQNDPLLPGYSFNAHLVAGLTPIEANGYLDFFIDRPLGMKGY
                     ILNLTIRGQGVVKNQGREFVCRPGDILLFPPGEIHHYGRHPEAREWYHQWVYFRPRAYW
                     HEWLNWPSIFANTGFFRPDEAHQPHFSDLFGQIINAGQGEGRYSELLAINLLEQLLLRR
                     MEAINESLHPPMDNRVREACQYISDHLADSNFDIASVAQHVCLSPSRLSHLFRQQLGIS
                     VLSWREDQRISQAKLLLSTTRMPIATVGRNVGFDDQLYFSRVFKKCTGASPSEFRAGCE
                     EKVNDVAVKLS"
     promoter        1602..1886
                     /gene="araBAD"
                     /label=araBAD promoter
                     /note="promoter of the L-arabinose operon of E. coli; the
                     araC regulatory gene is transcribed in the opposite
                     direction (Guzman et al., 1995)"
     primer_bind     1809..1828
                     /label=pBAD Forward
                     /note="For vectors with E. coli araBAD promoter, forward
                     primer"
     RBS             1913..1935
                     /note="efficient ribosome binding site from bacteriophage
                     T7 gene 10 (Olins and Rangwala, 1989)"
     CDS             1955..1972
                     /codon_start=1
                     /product="6xHis affinity tag"
                     /label=6xHis
                     /translation="HHHHHH"
     CDS             1976..2008
                     /codon_start=1
                     /product="leader peptide from bacteriophage T7 gene 10"
                     /label=T7 tag (gene 10 leader)
                     /note="promotes efficient translation in E. coli"
                     /translation="MASMTGGQQMG"
     CDS             2021..2041
                     /codon_start=1
                     /product="tobacco etch virus (TEV) protease recognition and
                     cleavage site"
                     /label=TEV site
                     /translation="ENLYFQG"
     CDS             2048..2758
                     /codon_start=1
                     /product="enhanced monomeric blue fluorescent protein
                     (Subach et al., 2011)"
                     /label=mTagBFP2
                     /note="mammalian codon-optimized"
                     /translation="MVSKGEELIKENMHMKLYMEGTVDNHHFKCTSEGEGKPYEGTQTM
                     RIKVVEGGPLPFAFDILATSFLYGSKTFINHTQGIPDFFKQSFPEGFTWERVTTYEDGG
                     VLTATQDTSLQDGCLIYNVKIRGVNFTSNGPVMQKKTLGWEAFTETLYPADGGLEGRND
                     MALKLVGGSHLIANAKTTYRSKKPAKNLKMPGVYYVDYRLERIKEANNETYVEQHEVAV
                     ARYCDLPSKLGHKLN"
     primer_bind     complement(2807..2824)
                     /label=pBAD Reverse
                     /note="For vectors with E. coli araBAD promoter, reverse
                     primer"
     terminator      2977..3063
                     /gene="Escherichia coli rrnB"
                     /label=rrnB T1 terminator
                     /note="transcription terminator T1 from the E. coli rrnB
                     gene"
     terminator      3155..3182
                     /label=rrnB T2 terminator
                     /note="transcription terminator T2 from the E. coli rrnB
                     gene"
     promoter        3201..3292
                     /gene="bla"
                     /label=AmpR promoter
     CDS             3293..4153
                     /codon_start=1
                     /gene="bla"
                     /product="beta-lactamase"
                     /label=AmpR
                     /note="confers resistance to ampicillin, carbenicillin, and
                     related antibiotics"
                     /translation="MSIQHFRVALIPFFAAFCLPVFAHPETLVKVKDAEDQLGARVGYI
                     ELDLNSGKILESFRPEERFPMMSTFKVLLCGAVLSRVDAGQEQLGRRIHYSQNDLVEYS
                     PVTEKHLTDGMTVRELCSAAITMSDNTAANLLLTTIGGPKELTAFLHNMGDHVTRLDRW
                     EPELNEAIPNDERDTTMPAAMATTLRKLLTGELLTLASRQQLIDWMEADKVAGPLLRSA
                     LPAGWFIADKSGAGERGSRGIIAALGPDGKPSRIVVIYTTGSQATMDERNRQIAEIGAS
                     LIKHW"
     primer_bind     complement(3511..3530)
                     /label=Amp-R
                     /note="Ampicillin resistance gene, reverse primer"
     rep_origin      4195..4650
                     /direction=RIGHT
                     /label=f1 ori
                     /note="f1 bacteriophage origin of replication; arrow
                     indicates direction of (+) strand synthesis"
     primer_bind     complement(4282..4301)
                     /label=F1ori-R
                     /note="F1 origin, reverse primer"
     primer_bind     4492..4513
                     /label=F1ori-F
                     /note="F1 origin, forward primer"
     rep_origin      4761..5349
                     /direction=RIGHT
                     /label=ori
                     /note="high-copy-number ColE1/pMB1/pBR322/pUC origin of
                     replication"
     primer_bind     5250..5269
                     /label=pBR322ori-F
                     /note="pBR322 origin, forward primer"
ORIGIN
        1 atcccctgat tctgtggata accgtattac cgcctttgag tgagctgata ccgctcgccg
       61 cagccgaacg accgagcgca gcgagtcagt gagcgaggaa gcggaagagc gcctgatgcg
      121 gtattttctc cttacgcatc tgtgcggtat ttcacaccgc atctggtgca ctctcagtac
      181 aatctgctct gatgccgcat agttaagcca gtatacactc cgctatcgct acgtgactgg
      241 gtcatggctg cgccccgaca cccgccaaca cccgctgacg cgccctgacg ggcttgtctg
      301 ctcccggcat ccgcttacag acaagctgtg accgtctccg ggagctgcat gtgtcagagg
      361 ttttcaccgt catcaccgaa acgcgcgagg cagaaggaga tggcgcccaa cagtcccccg
      421 gccacggggc ctgccaccat acccacgccg aaacaagcgc tcatgagccc gaagtggcga
      481 gcccgatctt ccccatcggt gatgtcggcg atataggcgc cagcaaccgc acctgtggcg
      541 ccggtgatgc cggccacgat gcgtccggcg tagaggatct gctcatgttt gacagcttat
      601 catcgatgca taatgtgcct gtcaaatgga cgaagcaggg attctgcaaa ccctatgcta
      661 ctccgtcaag ccgtcaattg tctgattcgt taccaattat gacaacttga cggctacatc
      721 attcactttt tcttcacaac cggcacggaa ctcgctcggg ctggccccgg tgcatttttt
      781 aaatacccgc gagaaataga gttgatcgtc aaaaccaaca ttgcgaccga cggtggcgat
      841 aggcatccgg gtggtgctca aaagcagctt cgcctggctg atacgttggt cctcgcgcca
      901 gcttaagacg ctaatcccta actgctggcg gaaaagatgt gacagacgcg acggcgacaa
      961 gcaaacatgc tgtgcgacgc tggcgatatc aaaattgctg tctgccaggt gatcgctgat
     1021 gtactgacaa gcctcgcgta cccgattatc catcggtgga tggagcgact cgttaatcgc
     1081 ttccatgcgc cgcagtaaca attgctcaag cagatttatc gccagcagct ccgaatagcg
     1141 cccttcccct tgcccggcgt taatgatttg cccaaacagg tcgctgaaat gcggctggtg
     1201 cgcttcatcc gggcgaaaga accccgtatt ggcaaatatt gacggccagt taagccattc
     1261 atgccagtag gcgcgcggac gaaagtaaac ccactggtga taccattcgc gagcctccgg
     1321 atgacgaccg tagtgatgaa tctctcctgg cgggaacagc aaaatatcac ccggtcggca
     1381 aacaaattct cgtccctgat ttttcaccac cccctgaccg cgaatggtga gattgagaat
     1441 ataacctttc attcccagcg gtcggtcgat aaaaaaatcg agataaccgt tggcctcaat
     1501 cggcgttaaa cccgccacca gatgggcatt aaacgagtat cccggcagca ggggatcatt
     1561 ttgcgcttca gccatacttt tcatactccc gccattcaga gaagaaacca attgtccata
     1621 ttgcatcaga cattgccgtc actgcgtctt ttactggctc ttctcgctaa ccaaaccggt
     1681 aaccccgctt attaaaagca ttctgtaaca aagcgggacc aaagccatga caaaaacgcg
     1741 taacaaaagt gtctataatc acggcagaaa agtccacatt gattatttgc acggcgtcac
     1801 actttgctat gccatagcat ttttatccat aagattagcg gatactacct gacgcttttt
     1861 atcgcaactc tctactgttt ctccataccc gtttttttgg gctagaaata attttgttta
     1921 actttaagaa ggagatatac atatgcgggg ttctcatcat catcatcatc atggtatggc
     1981 tagcatgact ggtggacagc aaatgggtcg ggatctgtac gagaacctgt acttccaggg
     2041 ctcgagcatg gtgtctaagg gcgaagagct gattaaggag aacatgcaca tgaagctgta
     2101 catggagggc accgtggaca accatcactt caagtgcaca tccgagggcg aaggcaagcc
     2161 ctacgagggc acccagacca tgagaatcaa ggtggtcgag ggcggccctc tccccttcgc
     2221 cttcgacatc ctggctacta gcttcctcta cggcagcaag accttcatca accacaccca
     2281 gggcatcccc gacttcttca agcagtcctt ccctgagggc ttcacatggg agagagtcac
     2341 cacatacgaa gacgggggcg tgctgaccgc tacccaggac accagcctcc aggacggctg
     2401 cctcatctac aacgtcaaga tcagaggggt gaacttcaca tccaacggcc ctgtgatgca
     2461 gaagaaaaca ctcggctggg aggccttcac cgagacgctg taccccgctg acggcggcct
     2521 ggaaggcaga aacgacatgg ccctgaagct cgtgggcggg agccatctga tcgcaaacgc
     2581 caagaccaca tatagatcca agaaacccgc taagaacctc aagatgcctg gcgtctacta
     2641 tgtggactac agactggaaa gaatcaagga ggccaacaac gagacctacg tcgagcagca
     2701 cgaggtggca gtggccagat actgcgacct ccctagcaaa ctggggcaca agcttaatta
     2761 agaattcgaa gcttggctgt tttggcggat gagagaagat tttcagcctg atacagatta
     2821 aatcagaacg cagaagcggt ctgataaaac agaatttgcc tggcggcagt agcgcggtgg
     2881 tcccacctga ccccatgccg aactcagaag tgaaacgccg tagcgccgat ggtagtgtgg
     2941 ggtctcccca tgcgagagta gggaactgcc aggcatcaaa taaaacgaaa ggctcagtcg
     3001 aaagactggg cctttcgttt tatctgttgt ttgtcggtga acgctctcct gagtaggaca
     3061 aatccgccgg gagcggattt gaacgttgcg aagcaacggc ccggagggtg gcgggcagga
     3121 cgcccgccat aaactgccag gcatcaaatt aagcagaagg ccatcctgac ggatggcctt
     3181 tttgcgtttc tacaaactct tttgtttatt tttctaaata cattcaaata tgtatccgct
     3241 catgagacaa taaccctgat aaatgcttca ataatattga aaaaggaaga gtatgagtat
     3301 tcaacatttc cgtgtcgccc ttattccctt ttttgcggca ttttgccttc ctgtttttgc
     3361 tcacccagaa acgctggtga aagtaaaaga tgctgaagat cagttgggtg cacgagtggg
     3421 ttacatcgaa ctggatctca acagcggtaa gatccttgag agttttcgcc ccgaagaacg
     3481 ttttccaatg atgagcactt ttaaagttct gctatgtggc gcggtattat cccgtgttga
     3541 cgccgggcaa gagcaactcg gtcgccgcat acactattct cagaatgact tggttgagta
     3601 ctcaccagtc acagaaaagc atcttacgga tggcatgaca gtaagagaat tatgcagtgc
     3661 tgccataacc atgagtgata acactgcggc caacttactt ctgacaacga tcggaggacc
     3721 gaaggagcta accgcttttt tgcacaacat gggggatcat gtaactcgcc ttgatcgttg
     3781 ggaaccggag ctgaatgaag ccataccaaa cgacgagcgt gacaccacga tgcctgcagc
     3841 aatggcaaca acgttgcgca aactattaac tggcgaacta cttactctag cttcccggca
     3901 acaattaata gactggatgg aggcggataa agttgcagga ccacttctgc gctcggccct
     3961 tccggctggc tggtttattg ctgataaatc tggagccggt gagcgtgggt ctcgcggtat
     4021 cattgcagca ctggggccag atggtaagcc ctcccgtatc gtagttatct acacgacggg
     4081 gagtcaggca actatggatg aacgaaatag acagatcgct gagataggtg cctcactgat
     4141 taagcattgg taactgtcag accaagttta ctcatatata ctttagattg attnnnnnnn
     4201 nnnnnnnnnn nnnnnnnnnn nnnnnnnnnn nnnnnnnnnn nnnnnnnnnn nnnnnnnnnn
     4261 nnnnnnnnnn nnnnnnnnnn nnnnnnnnnn nnnnnnnnnn nnnnnnnnnn nnnnnnnncn
     4321 nnnnnnnnnn nnnnnnnnnn nnnnnnnnnn nnnnnnnnnn nnnnnnnnnn nnnnnnnnnn
     4381 nnnnnnnnnn nnnnnnnnnn nnnnnnnnnn nnnnnnnnnn nnnnnnnnnn nnnnnnnnnn
     4441 nnnnnnnnnn nnnnnnnnnn cctttgacgt tggagtccac gttctttaat agtggactct
     4501 tgttccaaac tggaacaaca ctcaacccta tctcgggcta ttcttttgat ttataaggga
     4561 ttttgccgat ttcggcctat tggttaaaaa atgagctgat ttaacaaaaa tttaacgcga
     4621 attttaacaa aatattaacg tttacaattt aaaaggatct aggtgaagat cctttttgat
     4681 aatctcatga ccaaaatccc ttaacgtgag ttttcgttcc actgagcgtc agaccccgta
     4741 gaaaagatca aaggatcttc ttgagatcct ttttttctgc gcgtaatctg ctgcttgcaa
     4801 acaaaaaaac caccgctacc agcggtggtt tgtttgccgg atcaagagct accaactctt
     4861 tttccgaagg taactggctt cagcagagcg cagataccaa atactgtcct tctagtgtag
     4921 ccgtagttag gccaccactt caagaactct gtagcaccgc ctacatacct cgctctgcta
     4981 atcctgttac cagtggctgc tgccagtggc gataagtcgt gtcttaccgg gttggactca
     5041 agacgatagt taccggataa ggcgcagcgg tcgggctgaa cggggggttc gtgcacacag
     5101 cccagcttgg agcgaacgac ctacaccgaa ctgagatacc tacagcgtga gctatgagaa
     5161 agcgccacgc ttcccgaagg gagaaaggcg gacaggtatc cggtaagcgg cagggtcgga
     5221 acaggagagc gcacgaggga gcttccaggg ggaaacgcct ggtatcttta tagtcctgtc
     5281 gggtttcgcc acctctgact tgagcgtcga tttttgtgat gctcgtcagg ggggcggagc
     5341 ctatggaaaa acgccagcaa cgcggccttt ttacggttcc tggccttttg ctggcctttt
     5401 gctcacatgt tctttcctgc gtt
//
