[The description below was written by a language model from this plasmid's Addgene catalogue record and the feature table of its GenBank file.]
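Description:
mTagBFP2-pBAD is a bacterial expression plasmid for arabinose-inducible production of the monomeric blue fluorescent protein mTagBFP2 in E. coli. It is catalogued as an empty backbone with no separate insert; the fluorescent protein is part of the vector itself. The plasmid replicates from a high-copy ColE1/pUC-type origin and is selected with ampicillin through the beta-lactamase gene and its own promoter. It also carries an f1 phage origin, which allows single-stranded DNA production, and the bom mobility region derived from pBR322. The catalogue lists a backbone size of about 4.8 kb, whereas the held sequence record is 5,423 bp. The record does not explain this difference.

Expression is driven by the araBAD promoter, with the araC regulator gene transcribed divergently upstream. AraC keeps transcription low until L-arabinose is added, and induction can be tuned by arabinose level. A strong ribosome binding site from phage T7 gene 10 precedes an open reading frame encoding an N-terminal 6xHis tag, the T7 gene 10 leader (T7 tag), a TEV protease cleavage site and then mTagBFP2, annotated as mammalian codon-optimized. The rrnB T1 and T2 terminators follow the cassette.

The His tag supports metal-affinity purification, and the TEV site would in principle allow the N-terminal tags to be removed afterwards. The depositor reports excitation at 399 nm and emission at 456 nm. The plasmid is suited to producing and purifying recombinant mTagBFP2 for characterization, and standard pBAD forward and reverse primer sites flank the coding region for sequence verification. The cloning method is recorded as unknown.
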