Addgene plasmid #54572: mTagBFP2-pBAD
Purpose: (Empty Backbone) Localization: Protein Expression Vector , Excitation: 399, Emission: 456
Depositing lab: Michael Davidson. Depositing organization: Florida State University, Tallahassee. Publication: An enhanced monomeric blue fluorescent protein with the high chemical stability of the chromophore. Subach OM, Cranfill PJ, Davidson MW, Verkhusha VV. PLoS One. 2011;6(12):e28674. Epub 2011 Dec 8. 10.1371/journal.pone.0028674 PubMed 22174863.
Backbone
  Vector backbone: mTagBFP2-pBAD
  Backbone size (bp): 4800
  Vector type: Bacterial Expression
  Tag / fusion protein: mTagBFP2 (C terminal on backbone); 6xHis (N terminal on backbone); T7 (N terminal on backbone)
Growth in bacteria
  Bacterial resistance: Ampicillin, 100 μg/mL
  Growth temperature: 37°C
  Growth strain: DH5alpha
  Copy number: High Copy
Gene/Insert
  Gene/Insert name: None
  Tag / fusion protein: 6xHis (N terminal on backbone); T7 tag (N terminal on backbone)
  Cloning method: Unknown
  Sequencing primers: 5′ pBAD-Fwd; 3′ pBAD-rev
Terms and licenses: Academic/Nonprofit Terms; Industry Terms
Depositor comments: Contains 6x-Histidine tag for protein purification. Excitation = 399; Emission = 456
How to cite: mTagBFP2-pBAD was a gift from Michael Davidson (Addgene plasmid # 54572 ; http://n2t.net/addgene:54572 ; RRID:Addgene_54572)
