>Addgene plasmid #54572 | mTagBFP2-pBAD | addgene partial sequence | sequence record 93452 | pBAD-F 5'-ATGCCATAGCATTTTTATCC-3'
CTCCATACCCGTTTTTTTGGGCTAGAAATAATTTTGTTTAACTTTAAGAAGGAGATATACATATGCGGGG
TTCTCATCATCATCATCATCATGGTATGGCTAGCATGACTGGTGGACAGCAAATGGGTCGGGATCTGTAC
GAGAACCTGTACTTCCAGGGCTCGAGCATGGTGTCTAAGGGCGAAGAGCTGATTAAGGAGAACATGCACA
TGAAGCTGTACATGGAGGGCACCGTGGACAACCATCACTTCAAGTGCACATCCGAGGGCGAAGGCAAGCC
CTACGAGGGCACCCAGACCATGAGAATCAAGGTGGTCGAGGGCGGCCCTCTCCCCTTCGCCTTCGACATC
CTGGCTACTAGCTTCCTCTACGGCAGCAAGACCTTCATCAACCACACCCAGGGCATCCCCGACTTCTTCA
AGCAGTCCTTCCCTGAGGGCTTCACATGGGAGAGAGTCACCACATACGAAGACGGGGGCGTGCTGACCGC
TACCCAGGACACCAGCCTCCAGGACGGCTGCCTCATCTACAACGTCAAGATCAGAGGGGTGAACTTCACA
TCCAACGGCCCTGTGATGCAGAAGAAAACACTCGGCTGGGAGGCCTTCACCGAGACGCTGTACCCCGCTG
ACGGCGGCCTGGAAGGCAGAAACGACATGGCCCTGAAGCTCGTGGGCGGGAGCCATCTGATCGCAAACGC
CAAGACCACATATAGATCCAAGAAACCCGCTAAGAACCTCAAGATGCCTGGCGTCTACTATGTGGACTAC
AGACTGGAAAGA
