>Addgene plasmid #54572 | mTagBFP2-pBAD | addgene partial sequence | sequence record 163976 | pBAD-F 5'-ATGCCATAGCATTTTTATCC-3'
CTGACGCTTTTTATCGCAACTCTCTACTGTTTCTCCATACCCGTTTTTTTGGGCTAGAAATAATTTTGTT
TAACTTTAAGAAGGAGATATACATATGCGGGGTTCTCATCATCATCATCATCATGGTATGGCTAGCATGA
CTGGTGGACAGCAAATGGGTCGGGATCTGTACGAGAACCTGTACTTCCAGGGCTCGAGCATGGTGTCTAA
GGGCGAAGAGCTGATTAAGGAGAACATGCACATGAAGCTGTACATGGAGGGCACCGTGGACAACCATCAC
TTCAAGTGCACATCCGAGGGCGAAGGCAAGCCCTACGAGGGCACCCAGACCATGAGAATCAAGGTGGTCG
AGGGCGGCCCTCTCCCCTTCGCCTTCGACATCCTGGCTACTAGCTTCCTCTACGGCAGCAAGACCTTCAT
CAACCACACCCAGGGCATCCCCGACTTCTTCAAGCAGTCCTTCCCTGAGGGCTTCACATGGGAGAGAGTC
ACCACATACGAAGACGGGGGCGTGCTGACCGCTACCCAGGACACCAGCCTCCAGGACGGCTGCCTCATCT
ACAACGTCAAGATCAGAGGGGTGAACTTCACATCCAACGGCCCTGTGATGCAGAAGAAAACACTCGGCTG
GGAGGCCTTCACCGAGACGCTGTACCCCGCTGACGGCGGCCTGGAAGGCAGAAACGACATGGCCCTGAAG
CTCGTGGGCGGGAGCCATCTGATCGCAAACGCCAAGACCACATATAGATCCAAGAAACCCGCTAAGAACC
TCAAGATGCCTG
